>Addgene plasmid #155329 | pROF141 | addgene full sequence | sequence record 311543 | Addgene NGS Result
TAACAAGCTTCGTCTCAGTCAGGAGGTCGACGAGTCAGTAATAAACGGCGTCAAAGTGGTTGCAGCCGGC
ACACACGAGTCGTGTTTATCAACTCAAAGCACAAATACTTTTCCTCAACCTAAAAATAAGGCAATTAGCC
AAAAACAACTTTGCGTGTAAACAACGCTCAATACACGTGTCATTTTATTATTAGCTATTGCTTCACCGCC
TTAGCTTTCTCGTGACCTAGTCGTCCTCGTCTTTTCTTCTTCTTCTTCTATAAAACAATACCCAAAGAGC
TCTTCTTCTTCACAATTCAGATTTCAATTTCTCAAAATCTTAAAAACTTTCTCTCAATTCTCTCTACCGT
GATCAAGGTAAATTTCTGTGTTCCTTATTCTCTCAAAATCTTCGATTTTGTTTTCGTTCGATCCCAATTT
CGTATATGTTCTTTGGTTTAGATTCTGTTAATCTTAGATCGAAGACGATTTTCTGGGTTTGATCGTTAGA
TATCATCTTAATTCTCGATTAGGGTTTCATAGATATCATCCGATTTGTTCAAATAATTTGAGTTTTGTCG
AATAATTACTCTTCGATTTGTGATTTCTATCTAGATCTGGTGTTAGTTTCTAGTTTGTGCGATCGAATTT
GTCGATTAATCTGAGTTTTTCTGATTAACAGAATGCTTGATCTTGAACTTAGACTTGGTTTTGCTCCAAA
GAAGAAGAGGAAGGTGGGAGCTGGAGCTGGGGCAGACGACACACGCGTTGAGGTGCAACCGCCGGCGCAG
TGGGTCCTCGACCTGATCGAGGCCAGCCCGATCGCATCGGTCGTGTCCGATCCGCGTCTTGCCGACAATC
CGCTGATCGCCATCAACCAGGCCTTCACCGACCTGACCGGCTATTCCGAAGAAGAATGCGTCGGCCGCAA
TTGCCGATTCCTGGCAGGTTCCGGCACCGAGCCGTGGCTGACCGACAAGATCCGCCAAGGCGTGCGCGAG
CACAAGCCGGTGCTGGTCGAGATCCTGAACTACAAGAAGGACGGCACGCCGTTCCGCAATGCCGTGCTCG
TTGCACCGATCTACGATGACGACGACGAGCTTCTCTATTTCCTCGGCAGCCAGGTCGAAGTCGACGACGA
CCAGCCCAACATGGGCATGGCGCGCCGCGAACGCGCCGCGGAAATGCTCAAGACGCTGTCGCCGCGCCAG
CTCGAGGTTACGACGCTGGTGGCATCGGGCTTGCGCAACAAGGAAGTGGCGGCCCGGCTCGGCCTGTCGG
AGAAAACCGTCAAGATGCACCGCGGGCTGGTGATGGAAAAGCTCAACCTGAAGACCAGTGCCGATCTGGT
GCGCATTGCCGTCGAAGCCGGAATCTAAGCTTGGAATGGATCTTCGATCCCGATCGTTCAAACATTTGGC
AATAAAGTTTCTTAAGATTGAATCCTGTTGCCGGTCTTGCGACGATTATCATATAATTTCTGTTGAATTA
CGTTAAGCATGTAATAATTAACATGTAATGCATGACGTTATTTATGAGATGGGTTTTTATGATTAGAGTC
CCGCAATTATACATTTAATACGCGATAGAAAACAAAATATAGCGCGCAAACTAGGATAAATTATCGCGCG
CGGTGTCATCTATGTTACTAGATCGGGAATTGCCAAGCTAATTCTTGAAGACGAAAGGGCCTCGTGATAC
GCCTATTTTTATAGGTTAATGTCATGATAATAATGGTTTCTTAGACGTCAGGTGGCACTTTTCGGGGAAA
TGTGCGCGGAACCCCTATTTGTTTATTTTTCTAAATACATTCAAATATGTATCCGCTCATGAGACAATAA
CCCTGATAAATGCTTCAATAATGGGACCGACTCGCGCTGTCAGGAGTCTCAATGGTAACTTTACTCTTTA
TTTAACCATACATTTTTTTTTATTTTTTTCACTTTGTTCTTCATCCACTATTGTTCTTTGTTCATCTTGA
ACAAAAGCTCCCTCCTTCTTTGTTCTTCATCCACCATTGTTCTTCATCAATCATTTCGCTGTCAGGAGGT
CGACGAGTCAGTAATAAACGGCGTCAAAGTGGTTGCAGCCGGCACACACGAGTCGTGTTTATCAACTCAA
AGCACAAATACTTTTCCTCAACCTAAAAATAAGGCAATTAGCCAAAAACAACTTTGCGTGTAAACAACGC
TCAATACACGTGTCATTTTATTATTAGCTATTGCTTCACCGCCTTAGCTTTCTCGTGACCTAGTCGTCCT
CGTCTTTTCTTCTTCTTCTTCTATAAAACAATACCCAAAGAGCTCTTCTTCTTCACAATTCAGATTTCAA
TTTCTCAAAATCTTAAAAACTTTCTCTCAATTCTCTCTACCGTGATCAAGGTAAATTTCTGTGTTCCTTA
TTCTCTCAAAATCTTCGATTTTGTTTTCGTTCGATCCCAATTTCGTATATGTTCTTTGGTTTAGATTCTG
TTAATCTTAGATCGAAGACGATTTTCTGGGTTTGATCGTTAGATATCATCTTAATTCTCGATTAGGGTTT
CATAGATATCATCCGATTTGTTCAAATAATTTGAGTTTTGTCGAATAATTACTCTTCGATTTGTGATTTC
TATCTAGATCTGGTGTTAGTTTCTAGTTTGTGCGATCGAATTTGTCGATTAATCTGAGTTTTTCTGATTA
ACAGAATGACAACAATGCCCCGCCCCAAGCTCAAGTCCGATGACGAGGTACTCGAGGCCGCCACCGTAGT
GCTGAAGCGTTGCGGTCCCATAGAGTTCACGCTCAGCGGAGTAGCAAAGGAGGTGGGGCTCTCCCGCGCA
GCGTTAATCCAGCGCTTCACCAACCGCGATACGCTGCTGGTGAGGATGATGGAGCGCGGCGTCGAGCAGG
TGCGGCATTACCTGAATGCGATACCGATAGGCGCAGGGCCGCAAGGGCTCTGGGAATTTTTGCAGGTGCT
CGTTCGGAGCATGAACACTCGCAACGACTTCTCGGTGAACTATCTCATCTCCTGGTACGAGCTCCAGGTG
CCGGAGCTACGCACGCTTGCGATCCAGCGGAACCGCGCGGTGGTGGAGGGGATCCGCAAGCGACTGCCCC
CAGGTGCTCCTGCGGCAGCTGAGTTGCTCCTGCACTCGGTCATCGCTGGCGCGACGATGCAGTGGGCCGT
CGATCCGGATGGTGAGCTAGCTGATCATGTGCTGGCTCAGATCGCTGCCATCCTGTGTTTAATGTTTCCC
GAACACGACGATTTCCAACTCCTCCAGGCACATGCGTCCGCGTACAGCTTAATTAACAGTGCTGGTAGTG
CTGGTAGTGCTGGTATGATGTTCTTACCAACCGATTATTGTTGCAGGTTAAGCGATCAAGAGTATATGGA
GCTTGTGTTTGAGAATGGCCAGATTCTTGCAAAGGGCCAAAGATCCAACGTTTCTCTGCATAATCAACGT
ACCAAATCGATCATGGATTTGTATGAGGCAGAGTATAACGAGGATTTCATGAAGAGTATCATCCATGGTG
GTGGTGGTGCCATCACAAATCTCGGGGACACGCAGGTTGTTCCACAAAGTCATGTTGCTGCTGCCCATGA
AACAAACATGTTGGAAAGCAATAAACATGTTGACCCAAAGAAGAAGAGGAAGGTGTAGGCTTGGAATGGA
TCTTCGATCCCGATCGTTCAAACATTTGGCAATAAAGTTTCTTAAGATTGAATCCTGTTGCCGGTCTTGC
GACGATTATCATATAATTTCTGTTGAATTACGTTAAGCATGTAATAATTAACATGTAATGCATGACGTTA
TTTATGAGATGGGTTTTTATGATTAGAGTCCCGCAATTATACATTTAATACGCGATAGAAAACAAAATAT
AGCGCGCAAACTAGGATAAATTATCGCGCGCGGTGTCATCTATGTTACTAGATCGGGAATTGCCAAGCTA
ATTCTTGAAGACGAAAGGGCCTCGTGATACGCCTATTTTTATAGGTTAATGTCATGATAATAATGGTTTC
TTAGACGTCAGGTGGCACTTTTCGGGGAAATGTGCGCGGAACCCCTATTTGTTTATTTTTCTAAATACAT
TCAAATATGTATCCGCTCATGAGACAATAACCCTGATAAATGCTTCAATAATGGGACCGACTCGCGCTGT
CAGGAGGTCGACGAGTCAGTAATAAACGGCGTCAAAGTGGTTGCAGCCGGCACACACGAGTCGTGTTTAT
CAACTCAAAGCACAAATACTTTTCCTCAACCTAAAAATAAGGCAATTAGCCAAAAACAACTTTGCGTGTA
AACAACGCTCAATACACGTGTCATTTTATTATTAGCTATTGCTTCACCGCCTTAGCTTTCTCGTGACCTA
GTCGTCCTCGTCTTTTCTTCTTCTTCTTCTATAAAACAATACCCAAAGAGCTCTTCTTCTTCACAATTCA
GATTTCAATTTCTCAAAATCTTAAAAACTTTCTCTCAATTCTCTCTACCGTGATCAAGGTAAATTTCTGT
GTTCCTTATTCTCTCAAAATCTTCGATTTTGTTTTCGTTCGATCCCAATTTCGTATATGTTCTTTGGTTT
AGATTCTGTTAATCTTAGATCGAAGACGATTTTCTGGGTTTGATCGTTAGATATCATCTTAATTCTCGAT
TAGGGTTTCATAGATATCATCCGATTTGTTCAAATAATTTGAGTTTTGTCGAATAATTACTCTTCGATTT
GTGATTTCTATCTAGATCTGGTGTTAGTTTCTAGTTTGTGCGATCGAATTTGTCGATTAATCTGAGTTTT
TCTGATTAACAGAATGACAACAATGGTTTCCGGAGTCGGGGGTAGTGGCGGTGGCCGTGGCGGTGGCCGT
GGCGGAGAAGAAGAACCGTCGTCAAGTCACACTCCTAATAACCGAAGAGGAGGAGAACAAGCTCAATCGT
CGGGAACGAAATCTCTCAGACCAAGAAGCAACACTGAATCAATGAGCAAAGCAATTCAACAGTACACCGT
CGACGCAAGACTCCACGCCGTTTTCGAACAATCCGGCGAATCAGGGAAATCATTCGACTACTCACAATCA
CTCAAAACGACGACGTACGGTTCCTCTGTACCTGAGCAACAGATCACAGCTTATCTCTCTCGAATCCAGC
GAGGTGGTTACATTCAGCCTTTCGGATGTATGATCGCCGTCGATGAATCCAGTTTCCGGATCATCGGTTA
CAGTGAAAACGCCAGAGAAATGTTAGGGATTATGCCTCAATCTGTTCCTACTCTTGAGAAACCTGAGATT
CTAGCTATGGGAACTGATGTGAGATCTTTGTTCACTTCTTCGAGCTCGATTCTACTCGAGCGTGCTTTCG
TTGCTCGAGAGATTACCTTGTTAAATCCGGTTTGGATCCATTCCAAGAATACTGGTAAACCGTTTTACGC
CATTCTTCATAGGATTGATGTTGGTGTTGTTATTGATTTAGAGCCAGCTAGAACTGAAGATCCTGCGCTT
TCTATTGCTGGTGCTGTTCAATCGCAGAAACTCGCGGTTCGTGCGATTTCTCAGTTACAGGCTCTTCCTG
GTGGAGATATTAAGCTTTTGTGTGACACTGTCGTGGAAAGTGTGAGGGACTTGACTGGTTATGATCGTGT
TATGGTTTATAAGTTTCATGAAGATGAGCATGGAGAAGTTGTAGCTGAGAGTAAACGAGACGATTTAGAG
CCTTATATTGGACTGCATTATCCTGCTACTGATATTCCTCAAGCGTCAAGGTTCTTGTTTAAGCAGAACC
GTGTCCGAATGATAGTAGATTGCAATGCCACACCTGTTCTTGTGGTCCAGGACGATAGGCTAACTCAGTC
TATGTGCTTGGTTGGTTCTACTCTTAGGGCTCCTCATGGTTGTCACTCTCAGTATATGGCTAACATGGGA
TCTATTGCGTCTTTAGCAATGGCGGTTATAATCAATGGAAATGAAGATGATGGGAGCAATGTAGCTAGTG
GAAGAAGCTCGATGAGGCTTTGGGGTTTGGTTGTTTGCCATCACACTTCTTCTCGCTGCATACCGTTTCC
GCTAAGGTATGCTTGTGAGTTTTTGATGCAGGCTTTCGGTTTACAGTTAAACATGGAATTGCAGTTAGCT
TTGCAAATGTCAGAGAAACGCGTTTTGAGAACGCAGACACTGTTATGTGATATGCTTCTGCGTGACTCGC
CTGCTGGAATTGTTACACAGAGTCCCAGTATCATGGACTTAGTGAAATGTGACGGTGCAGCATTTCTTTA
CCACGGGAAGTATTACCCGTTGGGTGTTGCTCCTAGTGAAGTTCAGATAAAAGATGTTGTGGAGTGGTTG
CTTGCGAATCATGCGGATTCAACCGGATTAAGCACTGATAGTTTAGGCGATGCGGGGTATCCCGGTGCAG
CTGCGTTAGGGGATGCTGTGTGCGGTATGGCAGTTGCATATATCACAAAAAGAGACTTTCTTTTTTGGTT
TCGATCTCACACTGCGAAAGAAATCAAATGGGGAGGCGCTAAGCATCATCCGGAGGATAAAGATGATGGG
CAACGAATGCATCCTCGTTCGTCCTTTCAGGCTTTTCTTGAAGTTGTTAAGAGCCGGAGTCAGCCATGGG
AAACTGCGGAAATGGATGCGATTCACTCGCTCCAGCTTATTCTGAGAGACTCTTTTAAAGAATCTGAGGC
GGCTATGAACTCTAAAGTTGTGGATGGTGTGGTTCAGCCATGTAGGGATATGGCGGGGGAACAGGGGATT
GATGAGTTAGGTGAATTCGATAGTGCTGGTAGTGCTGGTAGTGCTGGTTCCGCGTACAGCCGCGCGCGTA
CGAAAAACAATTACGGGTCTACCATCGAGGGCCTGCTCGATCTCCCGGACGACGACGCCCCCGAAGAGGC
GGGGCTGGCGGCTCCGCGCCTGTCCTTTCTCCCCGCGGGACACACGCGCAGACTGTCGACGGCCCCCCCG
ACCGATGTCAGCCTGGGGGACGAGCTCCACTTAGACGGCGAGGACGTGGCGATGGCGCATGCCGACGCGC
TAGACGATTTCGATCTGGACATGTTGGGGGACGGGGATTCCCCGGGTCCGGGATTTACCCCCCACGACTC
CGCCCCCTACGGCGCTCTGGATATGGCCGACTTCGAGTTTGAGCAGATGTTTACCGATGCCCTTGGAATT
GACGAGTACGGTGGGCCAAAGAAGAAGAGGAAGGTGTAGGCTTGGAATGGATCTTCGATCCCGATCGTTC
AAACATTTGGCAATAAAGTTTCTTAAGATTGAATCCTGTTGCCGGTCTTGCGACGATTATCATATAATTT
CTGTTGAATTACGTTAAGCATGTAATAATTAACATGTAATGCATGACGTTATTTATGAGATGGGTTTTTA
TGATTAGAGTCCCGCAATTATACATTTAATACGCGATAGAAAACAAAATATAGCGCGCAAACTAGGATAA
ATTATCGCGCGCGGTGTCATCTATGTTACTAGATCGGGAATTGCCAAGCTAATTCTTGAAGACGAAAGGG
CCTCGTGATACGCCTATTTTTATAGGTTAATGTCATGATAATAATGGTTTCTTAGACGTCAGGTGGCACT
TTTCGGGGAAATGTGCGCGGAACCCCTATTTGTTTATTTTTCTAAATACATTCAAATATGTATCCGCTCA
TGAGACAATAACCCTGATAAATGCTTCAATAATGGGACCGACTCGCGCTTGAGACGAAGCTTGACAGGAT
ATATTGGCGGGTAAACTAAGTCGCTGTATGTGTTTGTTTGAGATCTCATGTGAGCAAAAGGCCAGCAAAA
GGCCAGGAACCGTAAAAAGGCCGCGTTGCTGGCGTTTTTCCATAGGCTCCGCCCCCCTGACGAGCATCAC
AAAAATCGACGCTCAAGTCAGAGGTGGCGAAACCCGACAGGACTATAAAGATACCAGGCGTTTCCCCCTG
GAAGCTCCCTCGTGCGCTCTCCTGTTCCGACCCTGCCGCTTACCGGATACCTGTCCGCCTTTCTCCCTTC
GGGAAGCGTGGCGCTTTCTCATAGCTCACGCTGTAGGTATCTCAGTTCGGTGTAGGTCGTTCGCTCCAAG
CTGGGCTGTGTGCACGAACCCCCCGTTCAGCCCGACCGCTGCGCCTTATCCGGTAACTATCGTCTTGAGT
CCAACCCGGTAAGACACGACTTATCGCCACTGGCAGCAGCCACTGGTAACAGGATTAGCAGAGCGAGGTA
TGTAGGCGGTGCTACAGAGTTCTTGAAGTGGTGGCCTAACTACGGCTACACTAGAAGAACAGTATTTGGT
ATCTGCGCTCTGCTGAAGCCAGTTACCTTCGGAAGAAGAGTTGGTAGCTCTTGATCCGGCAAACAAACCA
CCGCTGGTAGCGGTGGTTTTTTTGTTTGCAAGCAGCAGATTACGCGCAGAAAAAAAGGATCTCAAGAAGA
TCCTTTGATCTTTTCTACGGGGTCTGACGCTCAGTGGAACGAAAACTCACGTTAAGGGATTTTGGTCATG
AGATTATCAAAAAGGATCTTCACCTAGATCCTTTTAAATTAAAAATGAAGTTTTAAATCAATCTAAAGTA
TATATGTGTAACATTGGTCTAGTGATTAGAAAAACTCATCGAGCATCAAATGAAACTGCAATTTATTCAT
ATCAGGATTATCAATACCATATTTTTGAAAAAGCCGTTTCTGTAATGAAGGAGAAAACTCACCGAGGCAG
TTCCATAGGATGGCAAGATCCTGGTATCGGTCTGCGATTCCGACTCGTCCAACATCAATACAACCTATTA
ATTTCCCCTCGTCAAAAATAAGGTTATCAAGTGAGAAATCACCATGAGTGACGACTGAATCCGGTGAGAA
TGGCAAAAGTTTATGCATTTCTTTCCAGACTTGTTCAACAGGCCAGCCATTACGCTCGTCATCAAAATCA
CTCGCATCAACCAAACCGTTATTCATTCGTGATTGCGCCTGAGCGAGTCGAAATACGCGATCGCTGTTAA
AAGGACAATTACAAACAGGAATCGAATGCAACCGGCGCAGGAACACTGCCAGCGCATCAACAATATTTTC
ACCTGAATCAGGATATTCTTCTAATACCTGGAATGCTGTTTTCCCTGGGATCGCAGTGGTGAGTAACCAT
GCATCATCAGGAGTACGGATAAAATGCTTGATGGTCGGAAGAGGCATAAATTCCGTCAGCCAGTTTAGTC
TGACCATCTCATCTGTAACATCATTGGCAACGCTACCTTTGCCATGTTTCAGAAACAACTCTGGCGCATC
GGGCTTCCCATACAATCGGTAGATTGTCGCACCTGATTGCCCGACATTATCGCGAGCCCATTTATACCCA
TATAAATCAGCATCCATGTTGGAATTTAATCGCGGCCTTGAGCAAGACGTTTCCCGTTGAATATGGCTCA
TAACACCCCTTGTATTACTGTTTATGTAAGCAGACAGTTTTATTGTTCATGATGATATATTTTTATCTTG
TGCAATGTAACATCAGAGATTTTGAGACACAACGTGGCTTTGTTGAATAAATCGAACTTTTGCTGAGTTG
AAGGATCAGATCACGCATCTTCCCGACAACGCAGACCGTTCCGTGGCAAAGCAAAAGTTCAAAATCACCA
ACTGGTCCACCTACAACAAAGCTCTCATCAACCGTGGCTCCCTCACTTTCTGGCTGGATGATGGGGCGAT
TCAGGCGATCCCCATCCAACAGCCCGCCGTCGAGCGGGCTTTTTTATCCCCGGAAGCCTGTGGATAGAGG
GTAGTTATCCACGTGAAACCGCTAATGCCCCGCAAAGCCTTGATTCACGGGGCTTTCCGGCCCGCTCCAA
AAACTATCCACGTGAAATCGCTAATCAGGGTACGTGAAATCGCTAATCGGAGTACGTGAAATCGCTAATA
AGGTCACGTGAAATCGCTAATCAAAAAGGCACGTGAGAACGCTAATAGCCCTTTCAGATCAACAGCTTGC
AAACACCCCTCGCTCCGGCAAGTAGTTACAGCAAGTAGTATGTTCAATTAGCTTTTCAATTATGAATATA
TATATCAATTATTGGTCGCCCTTGGCTTGTGGACAATGCGCTACGCGCACCGGCTCCGCCCGTGGACAAC
CGCAAGCGGTTGCCCACCGTCGAGCGCCTTTGCCCACAACCCGGCGGCCGGCCGCAACAGATCGTTTTAT
AAATTTTTTTTTTTGAAAAAGAAAAAGCCCGAAAGGCGGCAACCTCTCGGGCTTCTGGATTTCCGATCCC
CGGAATTAGATCTTGGCAGGATATATTGTGGTG
Features (pLannotate 1.2.2; 16 found; start..end, strand, type, name):
    717..1355    +  CDS            LVHTH_ERYLH (fragment): Experimental evidence at protein level: Swiss-Prot protein existence level 1. Has reversible, light-dependent DNA-binding activity. Upon illumination an internal FMN-protein adduct is formed which changes the protein conformation so that the previously sequestered DNA-binding domain is free to bind DNA. Binds to sequences within in its own promoter when illuminated but not when it has been incubated in the dark. From Erythrobacter litoralis (strain HTCC2594).
   1382..1634    +  terminator     NOS terminator: nopaline synthase terminator and poly(A) signal
   1755..1842    +  promoter       AmpR promoter (fragment): bla
   3305..3604    +  CDS            PIF6 (fragment): PIF6_ARATH - Also known as BHLH132, EN111, PIL2. Experimental evidence at protein level: Swiss-Prot protein existence level 1. From Arabidopsis thaliana (Mouse-ear cress).
   3652..3904    +  terminator     NOS terminator: nopaline synthase terminator and poly(A) signal
   4025..4112    +  promoter       AmpR promoter (fragment): bla
   4783..6732    +  CDS            PHYB (fragment): PHYB_ARATH - Also known as HY3 From Arabidopsis thaliana (Mouse-ear cress).
   6922..7155    +  CDS            VP16 AD: transcriptional activation domain of herpes simplex virus protein VP16 (Triezenberg et al., 1988; Cousens et al., 1989); UL48
   7203..7455    +  terminator     NOS terminator: nopaline synthase terminator and poly(A) signal
   7576..7663    +  promoter       AmpR promoter (fragment): bla
   7692..7716    +  misc_feature   RB T-DNA repeat: right border repeat from nopaline C58 T-DNA
   7807..8395    -  rep_origin     ori: high-copy-number ColE1/pMB1/pBR322/pUC origin of replication
   8566..9381    -  CDS            KanR: aminoglycoside phosphotransferase; aph(3')-Ia; confers resistance to kanamycin in bacteria or G418 (Geneticin®) in eukaryotes
   9566..9667    +  CDS            TRA2_ECOLX (fragment): Protein predicted: Swiss-Prot protein existence level 4. Required for transposition of transposon Tn903. From Escherichia coli.
   9672..10107   +  rep_origin     pSa ori: origin of replication from bacterial plasmid pSa
  10234..3       +  misc_feature   LB T-DNA repeat (across the origin): left border repeat from nopaline C58 T-DNA (truncated)
