[The description below was written by a language model from this plasmid's Addgene catalogue record and pLannotate feature annotations shown in this document.]
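Description:
pROF141 is a plant binary vector built on the GoldenBraid-style pDGB1alpha2 backbone, assembled by BsaI cloning that destroyed the sites. It carries the regulatory components of the PULSE optogenetic gene-expression system between nopaline-type T-DNA left and right border repeats, the arrangement used for Agrobacterium-mediated delivery into plants. Outside the T-DNA, the annotated backbone contains a high-copy ColE1/pUC-type origin for propagation in E. coli, a pSa origin, which in binary vectors of this family supports replication in Agrobacterium, and an aph(3')-Ia kanamycin resistance gene for bacterial selection. No plant selectable marker is annotated or listed.

The T-DNA holds three transcription units, each described as driven by the Arabidopsis Ubi10 promoter (not picked up by the automated annotation) and closed by a NOS terminator. The first encodes the blue-light-responsive DNA-binding protein EL222 from Erythrobacter litoralis, fused to the SRDX repression motif and an NLS, so that illumination allows it to bind DNA and act as a repressor. After an element named SF in the insert description, whose nature the record does not explain, come the two halves of a red-light switch. These are a fragment of PIF6 fused to a DNA-binding component called E with an NLS, and a fragment of phytochrome B fused to the VP16 activation domain and an NLS. Red light promotes PhyB–PIF6 association, recruiting VP16 to the target promoter, while far-red light reverses it. Combining a blue-light repressor with a red-light activator is intended to keep expression off in ambient white light and induce it only under monochromatic red light. The responsive reporter or target promoter is not part of this construct. The short "AmpR promoter" fragments after each terminator are probably annotation artefacts of assembly sequences.
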