Addgene plasmid #155329: pROF141
Purpose: Binary vector for expression of the PULSE system under the control of PAtUbi10 promoter
Depositing lab: Matias Zurbriggen. Depositing organization: Heinrich-Heine-Universitaet Duesseldorf. Publication: Optogenetic control of gene expression in plants in the presence of ambient white light. Ochoa-Fernandez R, Abel NB, Wieland FG, Schlegel J, Koch LA, Miller JB, Engesser R, Giuriani G, Brandl SM, Timmer J, Weber W, Ott T, Simon R, Zurbriggen MD. Nat Methods. 2020 Jul;17(7):717-725. doi: 10.1038/s41592-020-0868-y. Epub 2020 Jun 29. PubMed 32601426.
Backbone
  Vector backbone: pDGB1alpha2
  Vector type: Plant Expression, Synthetic Biology
Growth in bacteria
  Bacterial resistance: Kanamycin, 50 μg/mL
  Growth temperature: 37°C
  Growth strain: DH5alpha
  Copy number: High Copy
Gene/Insert
  Gene/Insert name: LB_PAtUbi10-SRDX-NLS-EL222-Tnos_SF_PAtUbi10-E-PIF6-NLS-Tnos_PAtUbi10-PhyB-VP16-NLS-Tnos_RB
  Species: Synthetic
  Cloning method: Restriction Enzyme; 5′ cloning site BsaI (destroyed during cloning); 3′ cloning site BsaI (destroyed during cloning)
  Sequencing primers: 5′ caacctctcgggcttctgga; 3′ pBR322ori-F
Terms and licenses: Academic/Nonprofit Terms; Industry Terms: Not Available to Industry
How to cite: pROF141 was a gift from Matias Zurbriggen (Addgene plasmid # 155329 ; http://n2t.net/addgene:155329 ; RRID:Addgene_155329)
